>Addgene plasmid #122789 | pAC10069_pLX-NpuDnaE(C)-Hygro(^C;172-341)-IRES-mCherry | depositor full sequence | sequence record 234294 | pAC10069_pLX-NpuDnaE(C)-Hygro(^C;172-341)-IRES-mCherry sequence 9273 bps
CCCGGGGTTATTAATAGTAATCAATTACGGGGTCATTAGTTCATAGCCCATATATGGAGTTCCGCGTTAC
ATAACTTACGGTAAATGGCCCGCCTGGCTGACCGCCCAACGACCCCCGCCCATTGACGTCAATAATGACG
TATGTTCCCATAGTAACGCCAATAGGGACTTTCCATTGACGTCAATGGGTGGAGTATTTACGGTAAACTG
CCCACTTGGCAGTACATCAAGTGTATCATATGCCAAGTACGCCCCCTATTGACGTCAATGACGGTAAATG
GCCCGCCTGGCATTATGCCCAGTACATGACCTTATGGGACTTTCCTACTTGGCAGTACATCTACGTATTA
GTCATCGCTATTACCATGGTGATGCGGTTTTGGCAGTACATCAATGGGCGTGGATAGCGGTTTGACTCAC
GGGGATTTCCAAGTCTCCACCCCATTGACGTCAATGGGAGTTTGTTTTGGCACCAAAATCAACGGGACTT
TCCAAAATGTCGTAACAACTCCGCCCCATTGACGCAAATGGGCGGTAGGCGTGTACGGTGGGAGGTCTAT
ATAAGCAGAGCTCTCTGGCTAACTGTCGGGATCAACAAGTTTGTACAAAAAAGCAGGCTCCGAATTCACC
GGTGCCGCCACCATGATTAAGATCGCTACGCGGAAGTACCTGGGGAAACAGAACGTCTACGACATAGGTG
TGGAGCGCGATCACAACTTTGCTCTGAAAAATGGATTTATCGCCAGCAACTGCGCGTCCGTCGCGCAGGC
TCTCGATGAGCTGATGCTTTGGGCCGAGGACTGCCCCGAAGTCCGGCACCTCGTGCACGCGGATTTCGGC
TCCAACAATGTCCTGACGGACAATGGCCGCATAACAGCGGTCATTGACTGGAGCGAGGCGATGTTCGGGG
ATTCCCAATACGAGGTCGCCAACATCTTCTTCTGGAGGCCGTGGTTGGCTTGTATGGAGCAGCAGACGCG
CTACTTCGAGCGGAGGCATCCGGAGCTTGCAGGATCGCCGCGGCTCCGGGCGTATATGCTCCGCATTGGT
CTTGACCAACTCTATCAGAGCTTGGTTGACGGCAATTTCGATGATGCAGCTTGGGCGCAGGGTCGATGCG
ACGCAATCGTCCGATCCGGAGCCGGGACTGTCGGGCGTACACAAATCGCCCGCAGAAGCGCGGCCGTCTG
GACCGATGGCTGTGTAGAAGTACTCGCCGATAGTGGAAACCGACGCCCCAGCACTCGTCCGAGGGCAAAG
GAATAGTTAATTAAGAATTCGACCCAGCTTTCTTGTACAAAGTGGTTGGTAAGCCTATCCCTAACCCTCT
CCTCGGTCTCGATTCTACGTAGTAATGAGCTAGCAGTCTCGAGGTTAACGAATTCCGCCCCCCCCCTAAC
GTTACTGGCCGAAGCCGCTTGGAATAAGGCCGGTGTGCGCTTGTCTATATGTTATTTTCCACCATATTGC
CGTCTTTTGGCAATGTGAGGGCCCGGAAACCTGGCCCTGTCTTCTTGACGAGCATTCCTAGGGGTCTTTC
CCCTCTCGCCAAAGGAATGCAAGGTCTGTTGAATGTCGTGAAGGAAGCAGTTCCTCTGGAAGCTTCTTGA
AGACAAACAACGTCTGTAGCGACCCTTTGCAGGCAGCGGAACCCCCCACCTGGCGACAGGTGCCCCTGCG
GCCAAAAGCCACGTGTATAAGATACACCTGCAAAGGCGGCACAACCCCAGTGCCACGTTGTGAGTTGGAT
AGTTGTGGAAAGAGTCAAATGGCTCTCCTCAAGCGTATTCAACAAGGGGCTGAAGGATGCCCAGAAGGTA
CCCCATTGTATGGGATCTGATCTGGGGCCTCGGTGCACATGCTTTACATGTGTTTAGTCGAGGTTAAAAA
AACGTCTAGGCCCCCCGAACCACGGGGACGTGGTTTTCCTTTGAAAAACACGATAATACCATGGTGAGCA
AGGGCGAGGAGGATAACATGGCCATCATCAAGGAGTTCATGCGCTTCAAGGTGCACATGGAGGGCTCCGT
GAACGGCCACGAGTTCGAGATCGAGGGCGAGGGCGAGGGCCGCCCCTACGAGGGCACCCAGACCGCCAAG
CTGAAGGTGACCAAGGGTGGCCCCCTGCCCTTCGCCTGGGACATCCTGTCCCCTCAGTTCATGTACGGCT
CCAAGGCCTACGTGAAGCACCCCGCCGACATCCCCGACTACTTGAAGCTGTCCTTCCCCGAGGGCTTCAA
GTGGGAGCGCGTGATGAACTTCGAGGACGGCGGCGTGGTGACCGTGACCCAGGACTCCTCCCTGCAGGAC
GGCGAGTTCATCTACAAGGTGAAGCTGCGCGGCACCAACTTCCCCTCCGACGGCCCCGTAATGCAGAAGA
AGACCATGGGCTGGGAGGCCTCCTCCGAGCGGATGTACCCCGAGGACGGCGCCCTGAAGGGCGAGATCAA
GCAGAGGCTGAAGCTGAAGGACGGCGGCCACTACGACGCTGAGGTCAAGACCACCTACAAGGCCAAGAAG
CCCGTGCAGCTGCCCGGCGCCTACAACGTCAACATCAAGTTGGACATCACCTCCCACAACGAGGACTACA
CCATCGTGGAACAGTACGAACGCGCCGAGGGCCGCCACTCCACCGGCGGCATGGACGAGCTGTACAAGTA
ACACCGGTGGCGCGTTAAGTCGACAATCAACCTCTGGATTACAAAATTTGTGAAAGATTGACTGGTATTC
TTAACTATGTTGCTCCTTTTACGCTATGTGGATACGCTGCTTTAATGCCTTTGTATCATGCTATTGCTTC
CCGTATGGCTTTCATTTTCTCCTCCTTGTATAAATCCTGGTTGCTGTCTCTTTATGAGGAGTTGTGGCCC
GTTGTCAGGCAACGTGGCGTGGTGTGCACTGTGTTTGCTGACGCAACCCCCACTGGTTGGGGCATTGCCA
CCACCTGTCAGCTCCTTTCCGGGACTTTCGCTTTCCCCCTCCCTATTGCCACGGCGGAACTCATCGCCGC
CTGCCTTGCCCGCTGCTGGACAGGGGCTCGGCTGTTGGGCACTGACAATTCCGTGGTGTTGTCGGGGAAA
TCATCGTCCTTTCCTTGGCTGCTCGCCTGTGTTGCCACCTGGATTCTGCGCGGGACGTCCTTCTGCTACG
TCCCTTCGGCCCTCAATCCAGCGGACCTTCCTTCCCGCGGCCTGCTGCCGGCTCTGCGGCCTCTTCCGCG
TCTTCGCCTTCGCCCTCAGACGAGTCGGATCTCCCTTTGGGCCGCCTCCCCGCGTCGACTTTAAGACCAA
TGACTTACAAGGCAGCTGTAGATCTTAGCCACTTTTTAAAAGAAAAGGGGGGACTGGAAGGGCTAATTCA
CTCCCAACGAAGACAAGATCTGCTTTTTGCTTGTACTGGGTCTCTCTGGTTAGACCAGATCTGAGCCTGG
GAGCTCTCTGGCTAACTAGGGAACCCACTGCTTAAGCCTCAATAAAGCTTGCCTTGAGTGCTTCAAGTAG
TGTGTGCCCGTCTGTTGTGTGACTCTGGTAACTAGAGATCCCTCAGACCCTTTTAGTCAGTGTGGAAAAT
CTCTAGCAGTACGTATAGTAGTTCATGTCATCTTATTATTCAGTATTTATAACTTGCAAAGAAATGAATA
TCAGAGAGTGAGAGGAACTTGTTTATTGCAGCTTATAATGGTTACAAATAAAGCAATAGCATCACAAATT
TCACAAATAAAGCATTTTTTTCACTGCATTCTAGTTGTGGTTTGTCCAAACTCATCAATGTATCTTATCA
TGTCTGGCTCTAGCTATCCCGCCCCTAACTCCGCCCATCCCGCCCCTAACTCCGCCCAGTTCCGCCCATT
CTCCGCCCCATGGCTGACTAATTTTTTTTATTTATGCAGAGGCCGAGGCCGCCTCGGCCTCTGAGCTATT
CCAGAAGTAGTGAGGAGGCTTTTTTGGAGGCCTAGGGACGTACCCAATTCGCCCTATAGTGAGTCGTATT
ACGCGCGCTCACTGGCCGTCGTTTTACAACGTCGTGACTGGGAAAACCCTGGCGTTACCCAACTTAATCG
CCTTGCAGCACATCCCCCTTTCGCCAGCTGGCGTAATAGCGAAGAGGCCCGCACCGATCGCCCTTCCCAA
CAGTTGCGCAGCCTGAATGGCGAATGGG
[124 nt withheld, positions 4159-4282]
C
[91 nt withheld, positions 4284-4374]
A
[49 nt withheld, positions 4376-4424]
CCTTTGACGTTGGAGTCCACGTTCTTT
[37 nt withheld, positions 4452-4488]
ACCCTATCTCGGTCTATTCTTTTGATTTATAAGGGATTTTGCCGATTTCGGCCTATTGGTTAAAAAATGA
GCTGATTTAACAAAAATTTAACGCGAATTTTAACAAAATATTAACGCTTACAATTTAGGTGGCACTTTTC
GGGGAAATGTGCGCGGAACCCCTATTTGTTTATTTTTCTAAATACATTCAAATATGTATCCGCTCATGAG
ACAATAACCCTGATAAATGCTTCAATAATATTGAAAAAGGAAGAGTATGAGTATTCAACATTTCCGTGTC
GCCCTTATTCCCTTTTTTGCGGCATTTTGCCTTCCTGTTTTTGCTCACCCAGAAACGCTGGTGAAAGTAA
AAGATGCTGAAGATCAGTTGGGTGCACGAGTGGGTTACATCGAACTGGATCTCAACAGCGGTAAGATCCT
TGAGAGTTTTCGCCCCGAAGAACGTTTTCCAATGATGAGCACTTTTAAAGTTCTGCTATGTGGCGCGGTA
TTATCCCGTATTGACGCCGGGCAAGAGCAACTCGGTCGCCGCATACACTATTCTCAGAATGACTTGGTTG
AGTACTCACCAGTCACAGAAAAGCATCTTACGGATGGCATGACAGTAAGAGAATTATGCAGTGCTGCCAT
AACCATGAGTGATAACACTGCGGCCAACTTACTTCTGACAACGATCGGAGGACCGAAGGAGCTAACCGCT
TTTTTGCACAACATGGGGGATCATGTAACTCGCCTTGATCGTTGGGAACCGGAGCTGAATGAAGCCATAC
CAAACGACGAGCGTGACACCACGATGCCTGTAGCAATGGCAACAACGTTGCGCAAACTATTAACTGGCGA
ACTACTTACTCTAGCTTCCCGGCAACAATTAATAGACTGGATGGAGGCGGATAAAGTTGCAGGACCACTT
CTGCGCTCGGCCCTTCCGGCTGGCTGGTTTATTGCTGATAAATCTGGAGCCGGTGAGCGTGGGTCTCGCG
GTATCATTGCAGCACTGGGGCCAGATGGTAAGCCCTCCCGTATCGTAGTTATCTACACGACGGGGAGTCA
GGCAACTATGGATGAACGAAATAGACAGATCGCTGAGATAGGTGCCTCACTGATTAAGCATTGGTAACTG
TCAGACCAAGTTTACTCATATATACTTTAGATTGATTTAAAACTTCATTTTTAATTTAAAAGGATCTAGG
TGAAGATCCTTTTTGATAATCTCATGACCAAAATCCCTTAACGTGAGTTTTCGTTCCACTGAGCGTCAGA
CCCCGTAGAAAAGATCAAAGGATCTTCTTGAGATCCTTTTTTTCTGCGCGTAATCTGCTGCTTGCAAACA
AAAAAACCACCGCTACCAGCGGTGGTTTGTTTGCCGGATCAAGAGCTACCAACTCTTTTTCCGAAGGTAA
CTGGCTTCAGCAGAGCGCAGATACCAAATACTGTTCTTCTAGTGTAGCCGTAGTTAGGCCACCACTTCAA
GAACTCTGTAGCACCGCCTACATACCTCGCTCTGCTAATCCTGTTACCAGTGGCTGCTGCCAGTGGCGAT
AAGTCGTGTCTTACCGGGTTGGACTCAAGACGATAGTTACCGGATAAGGCGCAGCGGTCGGGCTGAACGG
GGGGTTCGTGCACACAGCCCAGCTTGGAGCGAACGACCTACACCGAACTGAGATACCTACAGCGTGAGCT
ATGAGAAAGCGCCACGCTTCCCGAAGGGAGAAAGGCGGACAGGTATCCGGTAAGCGGCAGGGTCGGAACA
GGAGAGCGCACGAGGGAGCTTCCAGGGGGAAACGCCTGGTATCTTTATAGTCCTGTCGGGTTTCGCCACC
TCTGACTTGAGCGTCGATTTTTGTGATGCTCGTCAGGGGGGCGGAGCCTATGGAAAAACGCCAGCAACGC
GGCCTTTTTACGGTTCCTGGCCTTTTGCTGGCCTTTTGCTCACATGTTCTTTCCTGCGTTATCCCCTGAT
TCTGTGGATAACCGTATTACCGCCTTTGAGTGAGCTGATACCGCTCGCCGCAGCCGAACGACCGAGCGCA
GCGAGTCAGTGAGCGAGGAAGCGGAAGAGCGCCCAATACGCAAACCGCCTCTCCCCGCGCGTTGGCCGAT
TCATTAATGCAGCTGGCACGACAGGTTTCCCGACTGGAAAGCGGGCAGTGAGCGCAACGCAATTAATGTG
AGTTAGCTCACTCATTAGGCACCCCAGGCTTTACACTTTATGCTTCCGGCTCGTATGTTGTGTGGAATTG
TGAGCGGATAACAATTTCACACAGGAAACAGCTATGACCATGATTACGCCAAGCGCGCAATTAACCCTCA
CTAAAGGGAACAAAAGCTGGAGCTGCAAGCTTAATGTAGTCTTATGCAATACTCTTGTAGTCTTGCAACA
TGGTAACGATGAGTTAGCAACATGCCTTACAAGGAGAGAAAAAGCACCGTGCATGCCGATTGGTGGAAGT
AAGGTGGTACGATCGTGCCTTATTAGGAAGGCAACAGACGGGTCTGACATGGATTGGACGAACCACTGAA
TTGCCGCATTGCAGAGATATTGTATTTAAGTGCCTAGCTCGATACATAAACGGGTCTCTCTGGTTAGACC
AGATCTGAGCCTGGGAGCTCTCTGGCTAACTAGGGAACCCACTGCTTAAGCCTCAATAAAGCTTGCCTTG
AGTGCTTCAAGTAGTGTGTGCCCGTCTGTTGTGTGACTCTGGTAACTAGAGATCCCTCAGACCCTTTTAG
TCAGTGTGGAAAATCTCTAGCAGTGGCGCCCGAACAGGGACTTGAAAGCGAAAGGGAAACCAGAGGAGCT
CTCTCGACGCAGGACTCGGCTTGCTGAAGCGCGCACGGCAAGAGGCGAGGGGCGGCGACTGGTGAGTACG
CCAAAAATTTTGACTAGCGGAGGCTAGAAGGAGAGAGATGGGTGCGAGAGCGTCAGTATTAAGCGGGGGA
GAATTAGATCGCGATGGGAAAAAATTCGGTTAAGGCCAGGGGGAAAGAAAAAATATAAATTAAAACATAT
AGTATGGGCAAGCAGGGAGCTAGAACGATTCGCAGTTAATCCTGGCCTGTTAGAAACATCAGAAGGCTGT
AGACAAATACTGGGACAGCTACAACCATCCCTTCAGACAGGATCAGAAGAACTTAGATCATTATATAATA
CAGTAGCAACCCTCTATTGTGTGCATCAAAGGATAGAGATAAAAGACACCAAGGAAGCTTTAGACAAGAT
AGAGGAAGAGCAAAACAAAAGTAAGACCACCGCACAGCAAGCGGCCGCTGATCTTCAGACCTGGAGGAGG
AGATATGAGGGACAATTGGAGAAGTGAATTATATAAATATAAAGTAGTAAAAATTGAACCATTAGGAGTA
GCACCCACCAAGGCAAAGAGAAGAGTGGTGCAGAGAGAAAAAAGAGCAGTGGGAATAGGAGCTTTGTTCC
TTGGGTTCTTGGGAGCAGCAGGAAGCACTATGGGCGCAGCGTCAATGACGCTGACGGTACAGGCCAGACA
ATTATTGTCTGGTATAGTGCAGCAGCAGAACAATTTGCTGAGGGCTATTGAGGCGCAACAGCATCTGTTG
CAACTCACAGTCTGGGGCATCAAGCAGCTCCAGGCAAGAATCCTGGCTGTGGAAAGATACCTAAAGGATC
AACAGCTCCTGGGGATTTGGGGTTGCTCTGGAAAACTCATTTGCACCACTGCTGTGCCTTGGAATGCTAG
TTGGAGTAATAAATCTCTGGAACAGATTTGGAATCACACGACCTGGATGGAGTGGGACAGAGAAATTAAC
AATTACACAAGCTTAATACACTCCTTAATTGAAGAATCGCAAAACCAGCAAGAAAAGAATGAACAAGAAT
TATTGGAATTAGATAAATGGGCAAGTTTGTGGAATTGGTTTAACATAACAAATTGGCTGTGGTATATAAA
ATTATTCATAATGATAGTAGGAGGCTTGGTAGGTTTAAGAATAGTTTTTGCTGTACTTTCTATAGTGAAT
AGAGTTAGGCAGGGATATTCACCATTATCGTTTCAGACCCACCTCCCAACCCCGAGGGGACCCTTGCGCC
TTTTCCAAGGCAGCCCTGGGTTTGCGCAGGGACGCGGCTGCTCTGGGCGTGGTTCCGGGAAACGCAGCGG
CGCCGACCCTGGGTCTCGCACATTCTTCACGTCCGTTCGCAGCGTCACCCGGATCTTCGCCGCTACCCTT
GTGGGCCCCCCGGCGACGCTTCCTGCTCCGCCCCTAAGTCGGGAAGGTTCCTTGCGGTTCGCGGCGTGCC
GGACGTGACAAACGGAAGCCGCACGTCTCACTAGTACCCTCGCAGACGGACAGCGCCAGGGAGCAATGGC
AGCGCGCCGACCGCGATGGGCTGTGGCCAATAGCGGCTGCTCAGCAGGGCGCGCCGAGAGCAGCGGCCGG
GAAGGGGCGGTGCGGGAGGCGGGGTGTGGGGCGGTAGTGTGGGCCCTGTTCCTGCCCGCGCGGTGTTCCG
CATTCTGCAAGCCTCCGGAGCGCACGTCGGCAGTCGGCTCCCTCGTTGACCGAATCACCGACCTCTCTCC
CCAGGGGGTACCCAGCTGTCTAGAGAATTCTAGATCTTGAGACAAATGGCAGTATTCATCCACAATTTTA
AAAGAAAAGGGGGGATTGGGGGGTACAGTGCAGGGGAAAGAATAGTAGACATAATAGCAACAGACATACA
AACTAAAGAATTACAAAAACAAATTACAAAAATTCAAAATTTTCGGGTTTATTACAGGGACAGCAGAGAT
CCACTTTGGCGCCGGCTCGAGGGGG
Features (pLannotate 1.2.2; 32 found; start..end, strand, type, name):
     65..368     +  enhancer       CMV enhancer: human cytomegalovirus immediate early enhancer
    369..572     +  promoter       CMV promoter: human cytomegalovirus (CMV) immediate early promoter
    595..619     +  protein_bind   attB1: mutant version of attB; recombination site for the Gateway® BP reaction BP Clonase™
    754..1266    +  CDS            HygR (fragment): aminoglycoside phosphotransferase from E. coli confers resistance to hygromycin
   1282..1306    -  protein_bind   attB2: mutant version of attB; recombination site for the Gateway® BP reaction BP Clonase™
   1308..1349    +  CDS            V5 tag: epitope tag from simian virus 5
   1388..1948    +  misc_feature   IRES: internal ribosome entry site (IRES) of the encephalomyocarditis virus (EMCV)
   1951..2658    +  CDS            mCherry: mCherry is a basic (constitutively fluorescent) red fluorescent protein published in 2004, derived from Discosoma sp.. It is reported to be a very rapidly-maturing monomer with low acid sensitivity.
   2685..3273    +  misc_feature   WPRE: woodchuck hepatitis virus posttranscriptional regulatory element
   3324..3343    +  misc_feature   cPPT/CTS (fragment): central polypurine tract and central termination sequence of HIV-1
   3345..3578    +  LTR            3' LTR (ΔU3): self-inactivating 3' long terminal repeat (LTR) from HIV-1
   3656..3777    +  polyA_signal   SV40 poly(A) signal: SV40 polyadenylation signal
   3817..3952    +  rep_origin     SV40 ori: SV40 origin of replication
   3973..3991    -  promoter       T7 promoter: promoter for bacteriophage T7 RNA polymerase
   3999..4154    +  CDS            lacZα (fragment): LacZα fragment of β-galactosidase; lacZ fragment
   4159..4587    +  rep_origin     f1 ori (sequence partly withheld): f1 bacteriophage origin of replication; arrow indicates direction of (+) strand synthesis
   4640..4744    +  promoter       AmpR promoter: bla
   4745..5605    +  CDS            AmpR: β-lactamase; bla; confers resistance to ampicillin, carbenicillin, and related antibiotics
   5776..6364    +  rep_origin     ori: high-copy-number ColE1/pMB1/pBR322/pUC origin of replication
   6547..6639    +  CDS            lacI (fragment): lac repressor; lacI; The lac repressor binds to the lac operator to inhibit transcription in E. coli. This inhibition can be relieved by adding lactose or isopropyl-β-D-thiogalactopyranoside (IPTG).
   6652..6673    +  protein_bind   CAP binding site: CAP binding activates transcription in the presence of cAMP. E. coli catabolite activator protein
   6688..6718    +  promoter       lac promoter: promoter for the E. coli lac operon
   6726..6742    +  protein_bind   lac operator: The lac repressor binds to the lac operator to inhibit transcription in E. coli. This inhibition can be relieved by adding lactose or isopropyl-β-D-thiogalactopyranoside (IPTG). lac repressor encoded by lacI
   6787..6805    +  promoter       T3 promoter: promoter for bacteriophage T3 RNA polymerase
   6833..7059    +  promoter       RSV promoter: Rous sarcoma virus enhancer/promoter
   7060..7240    +  LTR            5' LTR (truncated): truncated 5' long terminal repeat (LTR) from HIV-1
   7287..7412    +  misc_feature   HIV-1 Ψ: packaging signal of human immunodeficiency virus type 1
   7396..7759    +  CDS            HIV-1 gag (fragment): gag protein from human immunodeficiency virus 1; gag
   7905..8138    +  misc_feature   RRE: The Rev response element (RRE) of HIV-1 allows for Rev-dependent mRNA export from the nucleus to the cytoplasm.
   8515..8541    +  CDS            Rev (fragment): human immunodeficiency virus 1 (HIV-1) Rev protein; rev; enhances nuclear export of unspliced and incompletely spliced viral mRNAs
   8542..9042    +  promoter       hPGK promoter: human phosphoglycerate kinase 1 promoter
   9104..9221    +  misc_feature   cPPT/CTS: central polypurine tract and central termination sequence of HIV-1
