[The description below was written by a language model from this plasmid's Addgene catalogue record and pLannotate feature annotations shown in this document.]
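Description:
pAC10069_pLX-NpuDnaE(C)-Hygro(^C;172-341)-IRES-mCherry is a 9,273 bp self-inactivating HIV-1-based lentiviral vector for mammalian expression, made by Gateway recombination into a pLX destination backbone. In bacteria it is carried on a high-copy ColE1/pUC origin with ampicillin resistance (AmpR), and it also retains an f1 origin and lac/T7/T3 remnants of the cloning backbone. The viral genome is transcribed from an RSV promoter fused to a truncated 5' LTR. This arrangement is typical of Tat-independent, third-generation packaging. The genome contains the Ψ packaging signal with a gag fragment, the RRE for Rev-dependent nuclear export, a cPPT/CTS, WPRE to enhance transcript expression, and a ΔU3 3' LTR, which is followed by an SV40 poly(A) signal and SV40 ori.

The payload is a bicistronic cassette driven by the CMV enhancer/promoter. Between attB1 and attB2 lies a synthetic open reading frame that joins the C-terminal half of the Npu DnaE split intein to the C-terminal portion of hygromycin phosphotransferase (residues 172-341). The annotation detects only the HygR fragment, so the intein portion presumably occupies the unannotated stretch upstream of it. A V5 tag sequence sits just after attB2, but the record does not say whether it is in frame with the insert. An EMCV IRES then directs translation of mCherry, marking transduced cells red. An hPGK promoter is also annotated just upstream of the cPPT, with no assigned role in the record.

The hygromycin fragment is not expected to confer resistance on its own. The design is a split selectable marker, in which co-delivery of a partner vector carrying the N-terminal fragment fused to the matching N-intein would allow protein trans-splicing to rebuild the full enzyme. A single antibiotic can then select for cells carrying both transgenic vectors.
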