Addgene plasmid #122789: pAC10069_pLX-NpuDnaE(C)-Hygro(^C;172-341)-IRES-mCherry
Purpose: Plasmid 69:Lentiviral vector encoding NpuDnaE(C)-Hygro(^C;172-341)and mCherry
Depositing lab: Albert Cheng. Publication: Split Selectable Markers. Jillette N, Du M, Cheng AW. bioRxiv 452979 10.1101/452979.
Backbone
  Vector backbone: pAC10094_pLX-DEST-IRES-TagBFP2 (Addgene# 122814)
  Vector type: Mammalian Expression, Lentiviral
  Selectable markers: NpuDnaE(C)-Hygro(^C;172-341)
Growth in bacteria
  Bacterial resistance: Ampicillin, 100 μg/mL
  Growth temperature: 30°C
  Growth strain: NEB Stable
  Copy number: Unknown
Gene/Insert
  Gene/Insert name: NpuDnaE(C)-Hygro(^C;172-341)
  Species: Synthetic
  Cloning method: Gateway Cloning
  Sequencing primers: 5′ CMV-Forward; 3′ IRES-R
Terms and licenses: Academic/Nonprofit Terms; Industry Terms: Not Available to Industry
Depositor comments: Please visit https://www.biorxiv.org/content/10.1101/452979v2 for BioRxiv preprint.
How to cite: pAC10069_pLX-NpuDnaE(C)-Hygro(^C;172-341)-IRES-mCherry was a gift from Albert Cheng (Addgene plasmid # 122789)
